>Addgene plasmid #221505 | pSwitch-MCS-AttP-2Lox | addgene full sequence | sequence record 439410 | Addgene NGS Result
CATGGTCATAGCTGTTTCCTGGCAGCTCTGGCCCGTGTCTCAAAATCTCTGATGTTACATTGCACAAGAT
AAAAATATATCATCATGAACAATAAAACTGTCTGCTTACATAAACAGTAATACAAGGGGTGTTATGAGCC
ATATTCAACGGGAAACGTCGAGGCCGCGATTAAATTCCAACATGGATGCTGATTTATATGGGTATAAATG
GGCTCGCGATAATGTCGGGCAATCAGGTGCGACAATCTATCGCTTGTATGGGAAGCCCGATGCGCCAGAG
TTGTTTCTGAAACATGGCAAAGGTAGCGTTGCCAATGATGTTACAGATGAGATGGTCAGACTAAACTGGC
TGACGGAATTTATGCCTCTTCCGACCATCAAGCATTTTATCCGTACTCCTGATGATGCATGGTTACTCAC
CACTGCGATCCCCGGAAAAACAGCATTCCAGGTATTAGAAGAATATCCTGATTCAGGTGAAAATATTGTT
GATGCGCTGGCAGTGTTCCTGCGCCGGTTGCATTCGATTCCTGTTTGTAATTGTCCTTTTAACAGCGATC
GCGTATTTCGTCTCGCTCAGGCGCAATCACGAATGAATAACGGTTTGGTTGATGCGAGTGATTTTGATGA
CGAGCGTAATGGCTGGCCTGTTGAACAAGTCTGGAAAGAAATGCATAAACTTTTGCCATTCTCACCGGAT
TCAGTCGTCACTCATGGTGATTTCTCACTTGATAACCTTATTTTTGACGAGGGGAAATTAATAGGTTGTA
TTGATGTTGGACGAGTCGGAATCGCAGACCGATACCAGGATCTTGCCATCCTATGGAACTGCCTCGGTGA
GTTTTCTCCTTCATTACAGAAACGGCTTTTTCAAAAATATGGTATTGATAATCCTGATATGAATAAATTG
CAGTTTCATTTGATGCTCGATGAGTTTTTCTAATCAGAATTGGTTAATTGGTTGTAACACTGGCAGAGCA
TTACGCTGACTTGACGGGACGGCGCAAGCTCATGACCAAAATCCCTTAACGTGAGTTACGCGTCGTTCCA
CTGAGCGTCAGACCCCGTAGAAAAGATCAAAGGATCTTCTTGAGATCCTTTTTTTCTGCGCGTAATCTGC
TGCTTGCAAACAAAAAAACCACCGCTACCAGCGGTGGTTTGTTTGCCGGATCAAGAGCTACCAACTCTTT
TTCCGAAGGTAACTGGCTTCAGCAGAGCGCAGATACCAAATACTGTTCTTCTAGTGTAGCCGTAGTTAGG
CCACCACTTCAAGAACTCTGTAGCACCGCCTACATACCTCGCTCTGCTAATCCTGTTACCAGTGGCTGCT
GCCAGTGGCGATAAGTCGTGTCTTACCGGGTTGGACTCAAGACGATAGTTACCGGATAAGGCGCAGCGGT
CGGGCTGAACGGGGGGTTCGTGCACACAGCCCAGCTTGGAGCGAACGACCTACACCGAACTGAGATACCT
ACAGCGTGAGCTATGAGAAAGCGCCACGCTTCCCGAAGGGAGAAAGGCGGACAGGTATCCGGTAAGCGGC
AGGGTCGGAACAGGAGAGCGCACGAGGGAGCTTCCAGGGGGAAACGCCTGGTATCTTTATAGTCCTGTCG
GGTTTCGCCACCTCTGACTTGAGCGTCGATTTTTGTGATGCTCGTCAGGGGGGCGGAGCCTATGGAAAAA
CGCCAGCAACGCGGCCTTTTTACGGTTCCTGGCCTTTTGCTGGCCTTTTGCTCACATGTTCTTTCCTGCG
TTATCCCCTGATTCTGTGGATAACCGTATTACCGCCTTTGAGTGAGCTGATACCGCTCGCCGCAGCCGAA
CGACCGAGCGCAGCGAGTCAGTGAGCGAGGAGGGGTGACACATGTTTGCCAATTGAAGTTCCTATACTTT
CTAGAGAATAGGAACTTCGGAATAGGAACTTCCAGCCTTAAGGATAAATAACTTCGTATAGGATACTTTA
TACGAAGTTATGGCAAAGATAACTCGAAGCCGCGGTGCGGGTGCCAGGGCGTGCCCTTGGGCTCCCCGGG
CGCGTACTCCACCTCACCCATCAATTTTATAAAATTTGAGCTCCACCGCGGTGGCGGCCGCTCTAGAACT
AGTGGATCCCCCGGGCTGCAGGAATTCGATATCAAGCTTATCGATACCGTCGACCTCGAGGGGGGGCCCG
GTACCAATTTATTTTAATTATCTACCCACTCCACCTCATGCGCGGGCCCCTCGGGTTCCCGTGCGGGACC
GTGGGCGTGGCGCCGAAGCTCACAGACACTGCTGGTATAACTTCGTATAGCATACATTATACGAAGTTAT
GCGATATCCCCTATAGTGAGTCGTATTA
Features (pLannotate 1.2.2; 8 found; start..end, strand, type, name):
    134..943     +  CDS            KanR: aminoglycoside phosphotransferase; aph(3')-Ia; confers resistance to kanamycin in bacteria or G418 (Geneticin®) in eukaryotes
   1090..1678    +  rep_origin     ori: high-copy-number ColE1/pMB1/pBR322/pUC origin of replication
   1875..1922    -  protein_bind   FRT: FLP-mediated recombination occurs in the 8-bp core sequence TCTAGAAA (Turan and Bode, 2011). FLP recombinase from the Saccharomyces cerevisiae 2μ plasmid
   1938..1971    +  protein_bind   lox2272: Cre-mediated recombination occurs in the 8-bp core sequence (GGATACTT). lox2272 sites are compatible with each other, but incompatible with loxP or loxN sites (Lee and Saito, 1988). Cre recombinase
   1983..2052    +  protein_bind   attB: attB site for the φC31 integrase (Groth et al., 2000) phage φC31 integrase
   2068..2175    +  misc_feature   MCS: pBluescript multiple cloning site
   2277..2310    +  protein_bind   loxP: Cre-mediated recombination occurs in the 8-bp core sequence (GCATACAT). Cre recombinase
   2320..2338    -  promoter       T7 promoter: promoter for bacteriophage T7 RNA polymerase
