[The description below was written by a language model from this plasmid's Addgene catalogue record and pLannotate feature annotations shown in this document.]
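Description:
pSwitch-MCS-AttP-2Lox is a compact (about 2.3 kb) empty cloning backbone built on the P3-MCS vector and catalogued as a Cre/Lox plasmid. It is propagated in E. coli from a high-copy ColE1/pUC-type origin and selected with kanamycin through an aph(3')-Ia aminoglycoside phosphotransferase gene. It carries no insert. The annotation shows no eukaryotic promoter, reporter or polyadenylation signal, so any expression elements must come from whatever is cloned into it.

The functional part of the plasmid is a cluster of recombinase target sites around a pBluescript-derived multiple cloning site. Reading across the annotated region, there is an FRT site for FLP recombinase, a lox2272 site, a φC31 integrase attachment site, the MCS, and then a loxP site, with a short T7 promoter annotated in reverse orientation at the end of the record. Because lox2272 and loxP recombine only with their own kind and not with each other, this heterospecific pair around the MCS is the arrangement typically used for Cre-mediated cassette exchange, in which the flanked segment is swapped into a matching genomic landing site rather than being excised. The φC31 site offers an alternative, unidirectional integrase-based route.

The plasmid name and stated purpose call this attachment site attP, whereas the automated annotation labels it attB. The record does not resolve this discrepancy. It also does not state the intended host organism or specific application beyond serving as a backbone with an MCS flanked by attachment and lox sites.
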