Addgene plasmid #221505: pSwitch-MCS-AttP-2Lox
Purpose: (Empty Backbone) Backbone with MCS flanked by attP and Lox sites
Depositing lab: Alessandro Ori. Depositing organization: Leibniz Institute on Aging - Fritz Lipmann Institute (FLI).
Backbone
  Vector backbone: P3-MCS
  Vector type: Cre/Lox
Growth in bacteria
  Bacterial resistance: Kanamycin, 50 μg/mL
  Growth temperature: 37°C
  Growth strain: DH5alpha
  Copy number: High Copy
Gene/Insert
  Gene/Insert name: None
Terms and licenses: Academic/Nonprofit Terms; Industry Terms: Not Available to Industry
How to cite: pSwitch-MCS-AttP-2Lox was a gift from Alessandro Ori (Addgene plasmid # 221505 ; http://n2t.net/addgene:221505 ; RRID:Addgene_221505)
